Addgene plasmid #135723: psiCHECK2-miR-223-3p
Purpose: Mammalian expression vector, Luciferase reporter to test activity of miRNA (miR-223-3p)
Depositing lab: Florian Karreth. Depositing organization: H. Lee Moffitt Cancer Center and Research Institute.
Backbone
  Vector backbone: psiCHECK-2
  Backbone manufacturer: Promega
  Vector type: Mammalian Expression
Growth in bacteria
  Bacterial resistance: Ampicillin, 100 μg/mL
  Growth temperature: 37°C
  Growth strain: DH5alpha
  Copy number: High Copy
Gene/Insert
  Gene/Insert name: miR-223-3p reverse complement
  Species: Synthetic
  Cloning method: Restriction Enzyme; 5′ cloning site Unknown (unknown if destroyed); 3′ cloning site Unknown (unknown if destroyed)
Terms and licenses: Academic/Nonprofit Terms; Industry Terms: Not Available to Industry
How to cite: psiCHECK2-miR-223-3p was a gift from Florian Karreth (Addgene plasmid # 135723 ; http://n2t.net/addgene:135723 ; RRID:Addgene_135723)
