[The description below was written by a language model from this plasmid's Addgene catalogue record and pLannotate feature annotations shown in this document.]
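Description:
psiCHECK2-miR-223-3p is a dual-luciferase microRNA sensor built on the commercial psiCHECK-2 mammalian expression backbone. It is a 6,271 nt plasmid propagated in E. coli through a high-copy ColE1/pUC-type origin and selected with ampicillin via a β-lactamase gene under its native bla promoter. No mammalian selection marker is annotated, which fits use by transient transfection.

The plasmid carries two independent reporter cassettes. In the first, the SV40 enhancer/early promoter, followed by a chimeric β-globin/immunoglobulin intron that aids transcript processing, drives human codon-optimized Renilla luciferase (hRluc). This cassette is terminated by a synthetic poly(A) signal. A T7 promoter sits just upstream of hRluc and could support in vitro transcription. The insert is a synthetic sequence, the reverse complement of miR-223-3p, which provides a perfectly complementary target site for that microRNA. It was not picked up as a feature, and the cloning sites are recorded as unknown. In this backbone, target sequences are normally placed in the short gap between the hRluc stop codon and the synthetic poly(A) signal, so that they form part of the Renilla 3′ UTR. The record itself does not confirm that position.

The second cassette uses the HSV thymidine kinase promoter to express firefly luciferase (luc+) with an SV40 poly(A) signal; the annotated large T antigen fragment is probably a remnant of that SV40-derived region. When active miR-223-3p is present in transfected cells, it binds the site and represses Renilla output, while firefly luciferase is unaffected and serves as an internal normalization control. The Renilla-to-firefly ratio therefore reports miR-223-3p activity, for example when testing miRNA mimics, inhibitors or competing endogenous RNAs.
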