Features (pLannotate 1.2.2; 12 found; start..end, strand, type, name):
     64..421     +  promoter       SV40 promoter: SV40 enhancer and early promoter
    491..623     +  intron         chimeric intron: chimera between introns from human β-globin and immunoglobulin heavy chain genes
    668..686     +  promoter       T7 promoter: promoter for bacteriophage T7 RNA polymerase
    696..1631    +  CDS            hRluc: Renilla luciferase human codon-optimized
   1688..1736    +  polyA_signal   poly(A) signal: synthetic polyadenylation signal
   2351..2496    +  promoter       HSV TK promoter: herpes simplex virus thymidine kinase promoter
   2532..4184    +  CDS            luciferase: firefly luciferase; luc+; enhanced luc+ version of the luciferase gene AAS38485.1 42718124.0
   4228..4349    -  polyA_signal   SV40 poly(A) signal: SV40 polyadenylation signal
   4372..4440    -  CDS            large T antigen (fragment): large T antigen from SV40 (simian virus 40)
   4482..4586    +  promoter       AmpR promoter: bla
   4587..5447    +  CDS            AmpR: β-lactamase; bla; confers resistance to ampicillin, carbenicillin, and related antibiotics
   5618..6206    +  rep_origin     ori: high-copy-number ColE1/pMB1/pBR322/pUC origin of replication
>Addgene plasmid #135723 | psiCHECK2-miR-223-3p | addgene full sequence | sequence record 322175 | Addgene NGS Result
ACAGATCTGCGCAGCACCATGGCCTGAAATAACCTCTGAAAGAGGAACTTGGTTAGGTACCTTCTGAGGC
GGAAAGAACCAGCTGTGGAATGTGTGTCAGTTAGGGTGTGGAAAGTCCCCAGGCTCCCCAGCAGGCAGAA
GTATGCAAAGCATGCATCTCAATTAGTCAGCAACCAGGTGTGGAAAGTCCCCAGGCTCCCCAGCAGGCAG
AAGTATGCAAAGCATGCATCTCAATTAGTCAGCAACCATAGTCCCGCCCCTAACTCCGCCCATCCCGCCC
CTAACTCCGCCCAGTTCCGCCCATTCTCCGCCCCATGGCTGACTAATTTTTTTTATTTATGCAGAGGCCG
AGGCCGCCTCGGCCTCTGAGCTATTCCAGAAGTAGTGAGGAGGCTTTTTTGGAGGCCTAGGCTTTTGCAA
AAAGCTTGATTCTTCTGACACAACAGTCTCGAACTTAAGCTGCAGAAGTTGGTCGTGAGGCACTGGGCAG
GTAAGTATCAAGGTTACAAGACAGGTTTAAGGAGACCAATAGAAACTGGGCTTGTCGAGACAGAGAAGAC
TCTTGCGTTTCTGATAGGCACCTATTGGTCTTACTGACATCCACTTTGCCTTTCTCTCCACAGGTGTCCA
CTCCCAGTTCAATTACAGCTCTTAAGGCTAGAGTACTTAATACGACTCACTATAGGCTAGCCACCATGGC
TTCCAAGGTGTACGACCCCGAGCAACGCAAACGCATGATCACTGGGCCTCAGTGGTGGGCTCGCTGCAAG
CAAATGAACGTGCTGGACTCCTTCATCAACTACTATGATTCCGAGAAGCACGCCGAGAACGCCGTGATTT
TTCTGCATGGTAACGCTGCCTCCAGCTACCTGTGGAGGCACGTCGTGCCTCACATCGAGCCCGTGGCTAG
ATGCATCATCCCTGATCTGATCGGAATGGGTAAGTCCGGCAAGAGCGGGAATGGCTCATATCGCCTCCTG
GATCACTACAAGTACCTCACCGCTTGGTTCGAGCTGCTGAACCTTCCAAAGAAAATCATCTTTGTGGGCC
ACGACTGGGGGGCTTGTCTGGCCTTTCACTACTCCTACGAGCACCAAGACAAGATCAAGGCCATCGTCCA
TGCTGAGAGTGTCGTGGACGTGATCGAGTCCTGGGACGAGTGGCCTGACATCGAGGAGGATATCGCCCTG
ATCAAGAGCGAAGAGGGCGAGAAAATGGTGCTTGAGAATAACTTCTTCGTCGAGACCATGCTCCCAAGCA
AGATCATGCGGAAACTGGAGCCTGAGGAGTTCGCTGCCTACCTGGAGCCATTCAAGGAGAAGGGCGAGGT
TAGACGGCCTACCCTCTCCTGGCCTCGCGAGATCCCTCTCGTTAAGGGAGGCAAGCCCGACGTCGTCCAG
ATTGTCCGCAACTACAACGCCTACCTTCGGGCCAGCGACGATCTGCCTAAGATGTTCATCGAGTCCGACC
CTGGGTTCTTTTCCAACGCTATTGTCGAGGGAGCTAAGAAGTTCCCTAACACCGAGTTCGTGAAGGTGAA
GGGCCTCCACTTCAGCCAGGAGGACGCTCCAGATGAAATGGGTAAGTACATCAAGAGCTTCGTGGAGCGC
GTGCTGAAGAACGAGCAGTAATTCTAGGCGATCGCTCGAGTGGGGTATTTGACAAACTGACAGCGGCCGC
TGGCCGCAATAAAATATCTTTATTTTCATTACATCTGTGTGTTGGTTTTTTGTGTGAGGATCTAAATGAG
TCTTCGGACCTCGCGGGGGCCGCTTAAGCGGTGGTTAGGGTTTGTCTGACGCGGGGGGAGGGGGAAGGAA
CGAAACACTCTCATTCGGAGGCGGCTCGGGGTTTGGTCTTGGTGGCCACGGGCACGCAGAAGAGCGCCGC
GATCCTCTTAAGCACCCCCCCGCCCTCCGTGGAGGCGGGGGTTTGGTCGGCGGGTGGTAACTGGCGGGCC
GCTGACTCGGGCGGGTCGCGCGCCCCAGAGTGTGACCTTTTCGGTCTGCTCGCAGACCCCCGGGCGGCGC
CGCCGCGGCGGCGACGGGCTCGCTGGGTCCTAGGCTCTATGGGGACCGTATACGTGGACAGGCTCTGGAG
CATCCGCACGACTGCGGTGATATTACCGGAGACCTTCTGCGGGACGAGCCGGGTCACGCGGCTGACGCGG
AGCGTCCGTTGGGCGACAAACACCAGGACGGGGCACAGGTACACTATCTTGTCACCCGGAGGCGCGAGGG
ACTGCAGGAGCTTCAGGGAGTGGCGCAGCTGCTTCATCCCCGTGGCCCGTTGCTCGCGTTTGCTGGCGGT
GTCCCCGGAAGAAATATATTTGCATGTCTTTAGTTCTATGATGACACAAACCCCGCCCAGCGTCTTGTCA
TTGGCGAATTCGAACACGCAGATGCAGTCGGGGCGGCGCGGTCCCAGGTCCACTTCGCATATTAAGGTGA
CGCGTGTGGCCTCGAACACCGAGCGACCCTGCAGCGACCCGCTTAAAAGCTTGGCATTCCGGTACTGTTG
GTAAAGCCACCATGGCCGATGCTAAGAACATTAAGAAGGGCCCTGCTCCCTTCTACCCTCTGGAGGATGG
CACCGCTGGCGAGCAGCTGCACAAGGCCATGAAGAGGTATGCCCTGGTGCCTGGCACCATTGCCTTCACC
GATGCCCACATTGAGGTGGACATCACCTATGCCGAGTACTTCGAGATGTCTGTGCGCCTGGCCGAGGCCA
TGAAGAGGTACGGCCTGAACACCAACCACCGCATCGTGGTGTGCTCTGAGAACTCTCTGCAGTTCTTCAT
GCCAGTGCTGGGCGCCCTGTTCATCGGAGTGGCCGTGGCCCCTGCTAACGACATTTACAACGAGCGCGAG
CTGCTGAACAGCATGGGCATTTCTCAGCCTACCGTGGTGTTCGTGTCTAAGAAGGGCCTGCAGAAGATCC
TGAACGTGCAGAAGAAGCTGCCTATCATCCAGAAGATCATCATCATGGACTCTAAGACCGACTACCAGGG
CTTCCAGAGCATGTACACATTCGTGACATCTCATCTGCCTCCTGGCTTCAACGAGTACGACTTCGTGCCA
GAGTCTTTCGACAGGGACAAAACCATTGCCCTGATCATGAACAGCTCTGGGTCTACCGGCCTGCCTAAGG
GCGTGGCCCTGCCTCATCGCACCGCCTGTGTGCGCTTCTCTCACGCCCGCGACCCTATTTTCGGCAACCA
GATCATCCCCGACACCGCTATTCTGAGCGTGGTGCCATTCCACCACGGCTTCGGCATGTTCACCACCCTG
GGCTACCTGATTTGCGGCTTTCGGGTGGTGCTGATGTACCGCTTCGAGGAGGAGCTGTTCCTGCGCAGCC
TGCAAGACTACAAAATTCAGTCTGCCCTGCTGGTGCCAACCCTGTTCAGCTTCTTCGCTAAGAGCACCCT
GATCGACAAGTACGACCTGTCTAACCTGCACGAGATTGCCTCTGGCGGCGCCCCACTGTCTAAGGAGGTG
GGCGAAGCCGTGGCCAAGCGCTTTCATCTGCCAGGCATCCGCCAGGGCTACGGCCTGACCGAGACAACCA
GCGCCATTCTGATTACCCCAGAGGGCGACGACAAGCCTGGCGCCGTGGGCAAGGTGGTGCCATTCTTCGA
GGCCAAGGTGGTGGACCTGGACACCGGCAAGACCCTGGGAGTGAACCAGCGCGGCGAGCTGTGTGTGCGC
GGCCCTATGATTATGTCCGGCTACGTGAATAACCCTGAGGCCACAAACGCCCTGATCGACAAGGACGGCT
GGCTGCACTCTGGCGACATTGCCTACTGGGACGAGGACGAGCACTTCTTCATCGTGGACCGCCTGAAGTC
TCTGATCAAGTACAAGGGCTACCAGGTGGCCCCAGCCGAGCTGGAGTCTATCCTGCTGCAGCACCCTAAC
ATTTTCGACGCCGGAGTGGCCGGCCTGCCCGACGACGATGCCGGCGAGCTGCCTGCCGCCGTCGTCGTGC
TGGAACACGGCAAGACCATGACCGAGAAGGAGATCGTGGACTATGTGGCCAGCCAGGTGACAACCGCCAA
GAAGCTGCGCGGCGGAGTGGTGTTCGTGGACGAGGTGCCCAAGGGCCTGACCGGCAAGCTGGACGCCCGC
AAGATCCGCGAGATCCTGATCAAGGCTAAGAAAGGCGGCAAGATCGCCGTGTAATAATTCTAGAGTCGGG
GCGGCCGGCCGCTTCGAGCAGACATGATAAGATACATTGATGAGTTTGGACAAACCACAACTAGAATGCA
GTGAAAAAAATGCTTTATTTGTGAAATTTGTGATGCTATTGCTTTATTTGTAACCATTATAAGCTGCAAT
AAACAAGTTAACAACAACAATTGCATTCATTTTATGTTTCAGGTTCAGGGGGAGGTGTGGGAGGTTTTTT
AAAGCAAGTAAAACCTCTACAAATGTGGTAAAATCGATAAGGATCCAGGTGGCACTTTTCGGGGAAATGT
GCGCGGAACCCCTATTTGTTTATTTTTCTAAATACATTCAAATATGTATCCGCTCATGAGACAATAACCC
TGATAAATGCTTCAATAATATTGAAAAAGGAAGAGTATGAGTATTCAACATTTCCGTGTCGCCCTTATTC
CCTTTTTTGCGGCATTTTGCCTTCCTGTTTTTGCTCACCCAGAAACGCTGGTGAAAGTAAAAGATGCTGA
AGATCAGTTGGGTGCACGAGTGGGTTACATCGAACTGGATCTCAACAGCGGTAAGATCCTTGAGAGTTTT
CGCCCCGAAGAACGTTTTCCAATGATGAGCACTTTTAAAGTTCTGCTATGTGGCGCGGTATTATCCCGTA
TTGACGCCGGGCAAGAGCAACTCGGTCGCCGCATACACTATTCTCAGAATGACTTGGTTGAGTACTCACC
AGTCACAGAAAAGCATCTTACGGATGGCATGACAGTAAGAGAATTATGCAGTGCTGCCATAACCATGAGT
GATAACACTGCGGCCAACTTACTTCTGACAACGATCGGAGGACCGAAGGAGCTAACCGCTTTTTTGCACA
ACATGGGGGATCATGTAACTCGCCTTGATCGTTGGGAACCGGAGCTGAATGAAGCCATACCAAACGACGA
GCGTGACACCACGATGCCTGTAGCAATGGCAACAACGTTGCGCAAACTATTAACTGGCGAACTACTTACT
CTAGCTTCCCGGCAACAATTAATAGACTGGATGGAGGCGGATAAAGTTGCAGGACCACTTCTGCGCTCGG
CCCTTCCGGCTGGCTGGTTTATTGCTGATAAATCTGGAGCCGGTGAGCGTGGGTCTCGCGGTATCATTGC
AGCACTGGGGCCAGATGGTAAGCCCTCCCGTATCGTAGTTATCTACACGACGGGGAGTCAGGCAACTATG
GATGAACGAAATAGACAGATCGCTGAGATAGGTGCCTCACTGATTAAGCATTGGTAACTGTCAGACCAAG
TTTACTCATATATACTTTAGATTGATTTAAAACTTCATTTTTAATTTAAAAGGATCTAGGTGAAGATCCT
TTTTGATAATCTCATGACCAAAATCCCTTAACGTGAGTTTTCGTTCCACTGAGCGTCAGACCCCGTAGAA
AAGATCAAAGGATCTTCTTGAGATCCTTTTTTTCTGCGCGTAATCTGCTGCTTGCAAACAAAAAAACCAC
CGCTACCAGCGGTGGTTTGTTTGCCGGATCAAGAGCTACCAACTCTTTTTCCGAAGGTAACTGGCTTCAG
CAGAGCGCAGATACCAAATACTGTTCTTCTAGTGTAGCCGTAGTTAGGCCACCACTTCAAGAACTCTGTA
GCACCGCCTACATACCTCGCTCTGCTAATCCTGTTACCAGTGGCTGCTGCCAGTGGCGATAAGTCGTGTC
TTACCGGGTTGGACTCAAGACGATAGTTACCGGATAAGGCGCAGCGGTCGGGCTGAACGGGGGGTTCGTG
CACACAGCCCAGCTTGGAGCGAACGACCTACACCGAACTGAGATACCTACAGCGTGAGCTATGAGAAAGC
GCCACGCTTCCCGAAGGGAGAAAGGCGGACAGGTATCCGGTAAGCGGCAGGGTCGGAACAGGAGAGCGCA
CGAGGGAGCTTCCAGGGGGAAACGCCTGGTATCTTTATAGTCCTGTCGGGTTTCGCCACCTCTGACTTGA
GCGTCGATTTTTGTGATGCTCGTCAGGGGGGCGGAGCCTATGGAAAAACGCCAGCAACGCGGCCTTTTTA
CGGTTCCTGGCCTTTTGCTGGCCTTTTGCTCACATGGCTCG
